Addgene plasmid #65990: J23103_FB
Purpose: MoClo Basic Part: Constitutive promoter - Anderson series - low strength [F:J23103:B]
Depositing lab: Douglas Densmore. Depositing organization: Boston University Main Campus. Publication: CIDAR MoClo: Improved MoClo Assembly Standard and New E. coli Part Library Enable Rapid Combinatorial Design for Synthetic and Traditional Biology. Iverson SV, Haddock TL, Beal J, Densmore DM. ACS Synth Biol. 2016 Jan 15;5(1):99-103. doi: 10.1021/acssynbio.5b00124. Epub 2015 Nov 4. PubMed 26479688.
Backbone
  Vector backbone: DVA
  Vector type: Synthetic Biology
Growth in bacteria
  Bacterial resistance: Ampicillin, 100 μg/mL
  Growth temperature: 37°C
  Growth strain: DH5alpha
  Copy number: Unknown
Gene/Insert
  Gene/Insert name: Constitutive promoter (alt name: Basic Part - Promoter)
  Species: Synthetic
  Cloning method: Unknown
Terms and licenses: Academic/Nonprofit Terms; Industry Terms: Not Available to Industry
How to cite: J23103_FB was a gift from Douglas Densmore (Addgene plasmid # 65990 ; http://n2t.net/addgene:65990 ; RRID:Addgene_65990)
