[The description below was written by a language model from this plasmid's Addgene catalogue record and pLannotate feature annotations shown in this document.]
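Description:
J23103_FB is a small (about 2.1 kb) synthetic-biology plasmid from the CIDAR MoClo E. coli part library, carrying a single basic part in the ampicillin-resistant DVA destination vector backbone. It is propagated in E. coli from a ColE1/pMB1/pUC-type origin of replication, which is normally high copy, although the catalogue entry lists copy number as unknown. Selection relies on the β-lactamase gene (AmpR) expressed from its native bla promoter. The backbone also retains BioBrick prefix and suffix sequences flanking the part position, along with a putative bacterial transcription terminator next to the prefix that likely helps insulate the part from backbone read-through.

The payload is J23103, a synthetic constitutive promoter from the Anderson series, described in the record as low strength. The automated annotation labels this region as a fragment of the J23119 promoter. This fits with the Anderson promoters being close sequence variants of the J23119 consensus, so the partial match most likely marks the J23103 part itself rather than a different promoter. The "FB" suffix and the notation [F:J23103:B] indicate that the promoter is flanked by the MoClo F and B fusion sites. In Golden Gate–style Type IIS assembly, these overhangs dictate the position and orientation in which a part joins its neighbours. The restriction sites themselves are not annotated in the feature table.

The plasmid has no expression function of its own. It is a storage and donor vector from which the promoter is released and combined with ribosome binding site, coding sequence and terminator parts to build transcriptional units. The weak constitutive expression it provides is useful for tuning gene levels in combinatorial circuit designs in E. coli.
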