Features (pLannotate 1.2.2; 7 found; start..end, strand, type, name):
     10..27      +  promoter       J23119(SpeI) promoter (fragment): bacterial promoter (Registry of Standard Biological Parts BBa J23119) modified to end with an SpeI site
     51..71      +  misc_feature   BioBrick suffix: universal suffix for all parts
    248..836     -  rep_origin     ori: high-copy-number ColE1/pMB1/pBR322/pUC origin of replication
   1007..1867    -  CDS            AmpR: β-lactamase; bla; confers resistance to ampicillin, carbenicillin, and related antibiotics
   1868..1972    -  promoter       AmpR promoter: bla
   2062..2105    -  terminator     bacterial terminator: putative bacterial transcription terminator
   2108..2129    +  misc_feature   BioBrick prefix: BioBrick prefix for parts that do not start with "ATG"
>Addgene plasmid #65990 | J23103_FB | depositor full sequence | sequence record 114056 | J23103_FB sequence 2143 bps
CGCTCTGATAGCTAGCTCAGTCCTAGGGATTATGCTAGCTACTAGAGACCTACTAGTAGCGGCCGCTGCA
GGCTTCCTCGCTCACTGACTCGCTGCGCTCGGTCGTTCGGCTGCGGCGAGCGGTATCAGCTCACTCAAAG
GCGGTAATACGGTTATCCACAGAATCAGGGGATAACGCAGGAAAGAACATGTGAGCAAAAGGCCAGCAAA
AGGCCAGGAACCGTAAAAAGGCCGCGTTGCTGGCGTTTTTCCACAGGCTCCGCCCCCCTGACGAGCATCA
CAAAAATCGACGCTCAAGTCAGAGGTGGCGAAACCCGACAGGACTATAAAGATACCAGGCGTTTCCCCCT
GGAAGCTCCCTCGTGCGCTCTCCTGTTCCGACCCTGCCGCTTACCGGATACCTGTCCGCCTTTCTCCCTT
CGGGAAGCGTGGCGCTTTCTCATAGCTCACGCTGTAGGTATCTCAGTTCGGTGTAGGTCGTTCGCTCCAA
GCTGGGCTGTGTGCACGAACCCCCCGTTCAGCCCGACCGCTGCGCCTTATCCGGTAACTATCGTCTTGAG
TCCAACCCGGTAAGACACGACTTATCGCCACTGGCAGCAGCCACTGGTAACAGGATTAGCAGAGCGAGGT
ATGTAGGCGGTGCTACAGAGTTCTTGAAGTGGTGGCCTAACTACGGCTACACTAGAAGAACAGTATTTGG
TATCTGCGCTCTGCTGAAGCCAGTTACCTTCGGAAAAAGAGTTGGTAGCTCTTGATCCGGCAAACAAACC
ACCGCTGGTAGCGGTGGTTTTTTTGTTTGCAAGCAGCAGATTACGCGCAGAAAAAAAGGATCTCAAGAAG
ATCCTTTGATCTTTTCTACGGGGTCTGACGCTCAGTGGAACGAAAACTCACGTTAAGGGATTTTGGTCAT
GAGATTATCAAAAAGGATCTTCACCTAGATCCTTTTAAATTAAAAATGAAGTTTTAAATCAATCTAAAGT
ATATATGAGTAAACTTGGTCTGACAGTTACCAATGCTTAATCAGTGAGGCACCTATCTCAGCGATCTGTC
TATTTCGTTCATCCATAGTTGCCTGACTCCCCGTCGTGTAGATAACTACGATACGGGAGGGCTTACCATC
TGGCCCCAGTGCTGCAATGATACCGCGCGACCCACGCTCACCGGCTCCAGATTTATCAGCAATAAACCAG
CCAGCCGGAAGGGCCGAGCGCAGAAGTGGTCCTGCAACTTTATCCGCCTCCATCCAGTCTATTAATTGTT
GCCGGGAAGCTAGAGTAAGTAGTTCGCCAGTTAATAGTTTGCGCAACGTTGTTGCCATTGCTACAGGCAT
CGTGGTGTCACGCTCGTCGTTTGGTATGGCTTCATTCAGCTCCGGTTCCCAACGATCAAGGCGAGTTACA
TGATCCCCCATGTTGTGCAAAAAAGCGGTTAGCTCCTTCGGTCCTCCGATCGTTGTCAGAAGTAAGTTGG
CCGCAGTGTTATCACTCATGGTTATGGCAGCACTGCATAATTCTCTTACTGTCATGCCATCCGTAAGATG
CTTTTCTGTGACTGGTGAGTACTCAACCAAGTCATTCTGAGAATAGTGTATGCGGCGACCGAGTTGCTCT
TGCCCGGCGTCAATACGGGATAATACCGCGCCACATAGCAGAACTTTAAAAGTGCTCATCATTGGAAAAC
GTTCTTCGGGGCGAAAACTCTCAAGGATCTTACCGCTGTTGAGATCCAGTTCGATGTAACCCACTCGTGC
ACCCAACTGATCTTCAGCATCTTTTACTTTCACCAGCGTTTCTGGGTGAGCAAAAACAGGAAGGCAAAAT
GCCGCAAAAAAGGGAATAAGGGCGACACGGAAATGTTGAATACTCATACTCTTCCTTTTTCAATATTATT
GAAGCATTTATCAGGGTTATTGTCTCATGAGCGGATACATATTTGAATGTATTTAGAAAAATAAACAAAT
AGGGGTTCCGCGCACATTTCCCCGAAAAGTGCCACCTGACGTCTAAGAAACCATTATTATCATGACATTA
ACCTATAAAAATAGGCGTATCACGAGGCAGAATTTCAGATAAAAAAAATCCTTAGCTTTCGCTAAGGATG
ATTTCTGGAATTCGCGGCCGCTTCTAGAGACTAGTGGGTCTCA
