>Addgene plasmid #65990 | J23103_FB | addgene partial sequence | sequence record 114055 | MoCloR 5'-gccacctgacgtctaagaaacc-3'
ATAGGCGTATCACGAGGCAGAATTTCAGATAAAAAAAATCCTTAGCTTTCGCTAAGGATGATTTCTGGAA
TTCGCGGCCGCTTCTAGAGACTAGTGGGTCTCACGCTCTGATAGCTAGCTCAGTCCTAGGGATTATGCTA
GCTACTAGAGACCTACTAGTAGCGGCCGCTGCAGGCTTCCTCGCTCACTGACTCGCTGCGCTCGGTCGTT
CGGCTGCGGCGAGCGGTATCAGCTCACTCAAAGGCGGTAATACGGTTATCCACAGAATCAGGGGATAACG
CAGGAAAGAACATGTGAGCAAAAGGCCAGCAAAAGGCCAGGAACCGTAAAAAGGCCGCGTTGCTGGCGTT
TTTCCACAGGCTCCGCCCCCCTGACGAGCATCACAAAAATCGACGCTCAAGTCAGAGGTGGCGAAACCCG
ACAGGACTATAAAGATACCAGGCGTTTCCCCCTGGAAGCTCCCTCGTGCGCTCTCCTGTTCCGACCCTGC
CGCTTACCGGATACCTGTCCGCCTTTCTCCCTTCGGGAAGCGTGGCGCTTTCTCATAGCTCACGCTGTAG
GTATCTCAGTTCGGTGTAGGTCGTTCGCTCCAAGCTGGGCTGTGTGCACGAACCCCCCGTTCAGCCCGAC
CGCTGCGCCTTATCCGGTAACTATCGTCTTGAGTCCAACCCGGTAAGACACGACTTATCGCCACTGGCAG
CAGCCACTGGTAACAGGATTAGCAGAGCGAGGTATGTAGGCGGTGCTACAGAGTTCTTGAAGTGGTGGCC
TAACTACGGCTACACTAGAAGAACAGTATTTGGTATCTGCGCTCTGCTGAAGCCAGTTACCTTCGGAA
